Addgene plasmid #138233: pFP.R363
Purpose: Expresses the split mCherry reporter interrupted by the Ckl-Ter artificially mini-intein (in cis)
Depositing lab: Baojun Wang. Depositing organization: University of Edinburgh. Publication: An expanded library of orthogonal split inteins enables modular multi-peptide assemblies. Pinto F, Thornton EL, Wang B. Nat Commun. 2020 Mar 23;11(1):1529. doi: 10.1038/s41467-020-15272-2. PubMed 32251274.
Backbone
  Vector backbone: pSB3T5
  Backbone manufacturer: BioBrick vector, IGEM registry
  Backbone size w/o insert (bp): 3252
  Total vector size (bp): 5770
  Vector type: Bacterial Expression, Synthetic Biology
Growth in bacteria
  Bacterial resistance: Tetracycline, 10 μg/mL
  Growth temperature: 37°C
  Growth strain: DH5alpha
  Copy number: Low Copy
Gene/Insert 1
  Gene/Insert name: araC
  Insert size (bp): 930
  Entrez Gene: araC (a.k.a. b0064, ECK0065)
  Promoter: iPC
  Cloning method: Gibson Cloning
  Sequencing primers: 5′ VF2 - TGCCACCTGACGTCTAAGAA
Gene/Insert 2
  Gene/Insert name: mCherryN(NGK).Ckl-Ter*.(TTL)mCherryC.H6
  Species: Synthetic
  Insert size (bp): 1296
  Promoter: P(araBAD)
  Tag / fusion protein: 6xHis (C terminal on insert)
  Cloning method: Gibson Cloning
  Sequencing primers: 5′ araC_F2 - AACCCACTGGTGATACCATTCG; 3′ VR - ATTACCGCCTTTGAGTGAGC
Terms and licenses: Academic/Nonprofit Terms; Industry Terms: Not Available to Industry
How to cite: pFP.R363 was a gift from Baojun Wang (Addgene plasmid # 138233 ; http://n2t.net/addgene:138233 ; RRID:Addgene_138233)
