[The description below was written by a language model from this plasmid's Addgene catalogue record and pLannotate feature annotations shown in this document.]
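Description:
pFP.R363 is a 5,770 bp bacterial expression and synthetic-biology plasmid built on the BioBrick vector pSB3T5. It replicates in E. coli from a p15A origin, which is compatible with ColE1-type plasmids (the catalogue lists it as low copy), and is selected with tetracycline through a tet promoter-driven tetracycline efflux gene. The cloning region is bounded by the BioBrick prefix and suffix and insulated by flanking transcription terminators (T3Te, tonB and his operon terminators). The short β-lactamase, RSF ori and bom matches in the feature table are fragments of backbone sequence rather than functional elements, and ampicillin is not a listed selection.

The payload is an arabinose-inducible reporter cassette arranged as in the native E. coli system. araC, expressed from its own promoter (recorded as iPC), is transcribed in the opposite direction to the araBAD promoter, which drives the reporter. The reporter is a single open reading frame in which mCherry is divided into an N-terminal fragment and a C-terminal fragment, separated by roughly 570 bp that the annotation leaves unlabelled. According to the insert name, this gap holds Ckl-Ter*, an artificial mini-intein, flanked by the junction residues NGK and TTL, with a C-terminal 6xHis tag on the mCherry C-fragment. Because the intein is contiguous and acts in cis, productive protein splicing should excise it and ligate the two mCherry halves, restoring fluorescence. Red signal after arabinose induction therefore reports splicing activity, and the His tag would allow detection or purification of precursor and spliced products. The construct belongs to a study characterising a library of orthogonal split inteins, where it presumably serves as a cis-splicing test or reference for the Ckl-Ter intein.
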