Features (pLannotate 1.2.2; 16 found; start..end, strand, type, name):
     48..77      -  terminator     T3Te terminator: phage T3 early transcription terminator
    124..145     +  misc_feature   BioBrick prefix: BioBrick prefix for parts that do not start with "ATG"
    146..1024    -  CDS            araC: L-arabinose regulatory protein; araC
   1051..1335    +  promoter       araBAD promoter: araBAD; promoter of the L-arabinose operon of E. coli; the araC regulatory gene is transcribed in the opposite direction (Guzman et al., 1995)
   1365..1841    +  CDS            mCherry (fragment): monomeric derivative of DsRed fluorescent protein (Shaner et al., 2004) mammalian codon-optimized
   2408..2639    +  CDS            mCherry (fragment): monomeric derivative of DsRed fluorescent protein (Shaner et al., 2004) mammalian codon-optimized
   2664..2684    +  misc_feature   BioBrick suffix: universal suffix for all parts
   2720..2751    +  terminator     tonB terminator: bidirectional E. coli tonB-P14 transcription terminator
   2798..2838    -  terminator     bacterial terminator (fragment): putative bacterial transcription terminator
   2851..3096    +  CDS            bla(M) (fragment): β-lactamase lacking the signal sequence; bla(M); allows cytosolic expression of β-lactamase
   3262..3806    +  rep_origin     p15A ori: Plasmids containing the medium-copy-number p15A origin of replication can be propagated in E. coli cells that contain a second plasmid with the ColE1 origin.
   3894..3949    +  rep_origin     RSF ori (fragment): Plasmids containing the RSF 1030 origin of replication can be propagated in E. coli cells that contain additional plasmids with compatible origins.
   4048..4074    -  misc_feature   bom (fragment): basis of mobility region from pBR322
   4422..4450    +  promoter       tet promoter: E. coli promoter for tetracycline efflux protein gene
   4498..5686    +  CDS            TcR (fragment): tetracycline efflux protein; tet; confers resistance to tetracycline
   5699..5758    +  terminator     his operon terminator: This putative transcriptin terminator from the E. coli his operon has a 2-bp deletion introduced during synthesis. Its efficiency has not been determined.
>Addgene plasmid #138233 | pFP.R363 | addgene full sequence | sequence record 273522 | Addgene NGS Result
TGCCACCTGACGTCTAAGAAAAGGAATATTCAGCAATTTGCCCGTGCCGAAGAAAGGCCCACCCGTGAAG
GTGAGCCAGTGAGTTGATTGCTACGTAATTAGTTAGTTAGCCCTTAGTGACTCGAATTCGCGGCCGCTTC
TAGAGTTATGACAACTTGACGGCTACATCATTCACTTTTTCTTCACAACCGGCACGGAACTCGCTCGGGC
TGGCCCCGGTGCATTTTTTAAATACCCGCGAGAAATAGAGTTGATCGTCAAAACCAACATTGCGACCGAC
GGTGGCGATAGGCATCCGGGTGGTGCTCAAAAGCAGCTTCGCCTGGCTGATACGTTGGTCCTCGCGCCAG
CTTAAGACGCTAATCCCTAACTGCTGGCGGAAAAGATGTGACAGACGCGACGGCGACAAGCAAACATGCT
GTGCGACGCTGGCGATATCAAAATTGCTGTCTGCCAGGTGATCGCTGATGTACTGACAAGCCTCGCGTAC
CCGATTATCCATCGGTGGATGGAGCGACTCGTTAATCGCTTCCATGCGCCGCAGTAACAATTGCTCAAGC
AGATTTATCGCCAGCAGCTCCGAATAGCGCCCTTCCCCTTGCCCGGCGTTAATGATTTGCCCAAACAGGT
CGCTGAAATGCGGCTGGTGCGCTTCATCCGGGCGAAAGAACCCCGTATTGGCAAATATTGACGGCCAGTT
AAGCCATTCATGCCAGTAGGCGCGCGGACGAAAGTAAACCCACTGGTGATACCATTCGCGAGCCTCCGGA
TGACGACCGTAGTGATGAATCTCTCCTGGCGGGAACAGCAAAATATCACCCGGTCGGCAAACAAATTCTC
GTCCCTGATTTTTCACCACCCCCTGACCGCGAATGGTGAGATTGAGAATATAACCTTTCATTCCCAGCGG
TCGGTCGATAAAAAAATCGAGATAACCGTTGGCCTCAATCGGCGTTAAACCCGCCACCAGATGGGCATTA
AACGAGTATCCCGGCAGCAGGGGATCATTTTGCGCTTCAGCCATACTTTTCATACTCCCGCCATTCAGAG
AAGAAACCAATTGTCCATATTGCATCAGACATTGCCGTCACTGCGTCTTTTACTGGCTCTTCTCGCTAAC
CAAACCGGTAACCCCGCTTATTAAAAGCATTCTGTAACAAAGCGGGACCAAAGCCATGACAAAAACGCGT
AACAAAAGTGTCTATAATCACGGCAGAAAAGTCCACATTGATTATTTGCACGGCGTCACACTTTGCTATG
CCATAGCATTTTTATCCATAAGATTAGCGGATCCTACCTGACGCTTTTTATCGCAACTCTCTACTGTTTC
TCCATTACTAGAGATTAAAGAGGAGAAATACTAGATGGTGAGCAAGGGCGAAGAAGACAACATGGCCATC
ATCAAGGAGTTCATGCGCTTCAAGGTGCACATGGAGGGCTCCGTGAACGGCCACGAGTTCGAGATCGAGG
GCGAGGGCGAGGGCCGCCCCTACGAGGGCACCCAGACCGCCAAGCTGAAGGTGACCAAGGGTGGCCCCCT
GCCCTTCGCCTGGGACATCCTGTCCCCTCAGTTCATGTACGGCTCCAAGGCCTACGTGAAGCACCCCGCC
GACATCCCCGACTACTTGAAGCTGTCCTTCCCCGAGGGCTTCAAGTGGGAGCGCGTGATGAACTTCGAGG
ACGGCGGCGTGGTGACCGTGACCCAGGACTCCTCCTTGCAGGACGGCGAGTTCATCTACAAGGTGAAGCT
GCGCGGCACCAACTTCCCCTCCGACGGCCCCGTAATGCAGAAGAAGACCATGGGCTGGGAGGCCTCCTCC
GAGCGGATGTACCCCGAGGACAATGGGAAAGCGCTTGATCTTGACACGCCCATAGACACGCCCACGGGGT
GGAAAACCATGCGTGACATTGAGTGTGGAGACTATGTTTTTGGAGTTGATGGTAAACCAACGAAAGTCAT
TGGAACGTCGGATATAATGGTTAATCATGAATGTTACAAAGTTACCTTTGAAGATGGAGAGTTTATCATC
GCAGATACCGAGCATATTTGGACTGTGACAACAAAATCGTCACGGAAAACCTTGAAATATAAGCCTCTTA
AAGGGCGGCAACTTCTGCGTCCAGATTATCGTGAATCAAATGGATATTTTGATGTAACGACCGGTGAAAT
GGCCAAGAATTTCAAGCATTTTCGCAAAGACGGAAAGGGTATCGAGTATAAATACAGAGTACCGATGGCC
GGCGCAGTTGAGGGTAGCGCAGGTTCAGCAGCAGGATCAGGTAAAAACAAATCAGTAATTAACATAGAAA
AATACAAATCCGTTCCTGTAAAGTGTATCGCTGTGGAAGACGAAAAAAAATTGTACCTGGCAGGCAAAAA
CCACACTGCCACTCACAACACTACCCTCGGCGCCCTGAAGGGCGAGATCAAGCAGAGGCTGAAGCTGAAG
GACGGCGGCCACTACGACGCTGAGGTCAAGACCACCTACAAGGCCAAGAAGCCCGTGCAGCTGCCCGGCG
CCTACAACGTCAACATCAAGTTGGACATCACCTCCCACAACGAGGACTACACCATCGTGGAACAGTACGA
ACGCGCCGAGGGCCGCCACTCCACCGGCGGCATGGACGAGCTGTACAAGCATCATCACCATCACCACTAA
TAATACTAGTAGCGGCCGCTGCAGGAGTCACTAAGGGTTAGTTAGTTAGATTAGCAGAAAGTCAAAAGCC
TCCGACCGGAGGCTTTTGACTAAAACTTCCCTTGGGGTTATCATTGGGGCTCACTCAAAGGCGGTAATCA
GATAAAAAAAATCCTTAGCTTTCGCTAAGGATGATTTCTGCTAGAGATGGAATAGACTGGATGGAGGCGG
ATAAAGTTGCAGGACCACTTCTGCGCTCGGCCCTTCCGGCTGGCTGGTTTATTGCTGATAAATCTGGAGC
CGGTGAGCGTGGGTCTCGCGGTATCATTGCAGCACTGGGGCCAGATGGTAAGCCCTCCCGTATCGTAGTT
ATCTACACGACGGGGAGTCAGGCAACTATGGATGAACGAAATAGACAGATCGCTGAGATAGGTGCCTCAC
TGATTAAGCATTGGTAACTGTCAGACCAAGTTTACTCATATATACTTTAGATTGATTTAAAACTTCATTT
TTAATTTAAAAGGATCTAGGTGAAGATCCTTTTTGATAATCTCATGACCAAAATCCCTTAACGTGAGTTT
TCGTTCCACTGAGCGTCAGACCCCTTAATAAGATGATCTTCTTGAGATCGTTTTGGTCTGCGCGTAATCT
CTTGCTCTGAAAACGAAAAAACCGCCTTGCAGGGCGGTTTTCGAAGGTTCTCTGAGCTACCAACTCTTTG
AACCGAGGTAACTGGCTTGGAGGAGCGCAGTCACCAAAACTTGTCCTTTCAGTTTAGCCTTAACCGGCGC
ATGACTTCAAGACTAACTCCTCTAAATCAATTACCAGTGGCTGCTGCCAGTGGTGCTTTTGCATGTCTTT
CCGGGTTGGACTCAAGACGATAGTTACCGGATAAGGCGCAGCGGTCGGACTGAACGGGGGGTTCGTGCAT
ACAGTCCAGCTTGGAGCGAACTGCCTACCCGGAACTGAGTGTCAGGCGTGGAATGAGACAAACGCGGCCA
TAACAGCGGAATGACACCGGTAAACCGAAAGGCAGGAACAGGAGAGCGCACGAGGGAGCCGCCAGGGGGA
AACGCCTGGTATCTTTATAGTCCTGTCGGGTTTCGCCACCACTGATTTGAGCGTCAGATTTCGTGATGCT
TGTCAGGGGGGCGGAGCCTATGGAAAAACGGCTTTGCCGCGGCCCTCTCACTTCCCTGTTAAGTATCTTC
CTGGCATCTTCCAGGAAATCTCCGCCCCGTTCGTAAGCCATTTCCGCTCGCCGCAGTCGAACGACCGAGC
GTAGCGAGTCAGTGAGCGAGGAAGCGGAATATATCCTGTATCACATATTCTGCTGACGCACCGGTGCAGC
CTTTTTTCTCCTGCCACATGAAGCACTTCACTGACACCCTCATCAGTGCCAACATAGTAAGCCAGTATAC
ACTCCGCTAGCGCTGAGGTCTGCCTCGTGAAGAAGGTGTTGCTGACTCATACCAGGCCTGAATCGCCCCA
TCATCCAGCCAGAAAGTGAGGGAGCCACGGTTGATGAGAGCTTTGTTGTAGGTGGACCAGTTGGTGATTT
TGAACTTTTGCTTTGCCACGGAACGGTCTGCGTTGTCGGGAAGATGCGTGATCTGATCCTTCAACTCAGC
AAAAGTTCGATTTATTCAACAAAGCCACGTTGTGTCTCAAAATCTCTGATGTTACATTGCACAAGATAAA
AATATATCATCATGAACAATAAAACTGTCTGCTTACATAAACAGTAATACAAGGGGTGTTTACTAGAGGA
GATTCTCATGTTTGACAGCTTATCATCGATAAGCTTTAATGCGGTAGTTTATCACAGTTAAATTGCTAAC
GCAGTCAGGCACCGTGTATGAAATCTAACAATGCGCTCATCGTCATTCTCGGCACCGTCACCCTGGACGC
TGTAGGCATAGGCTTGGTTATGCCGGTACTGCCGGGCCTCTTGCGGGATATCGTCCATTCCGACAGTATT
GCCAGTCACTATGGCGTGCTGCTTGCGCTCTATGCGTTGATGCAATTTCTTTGCGCACCCGTTCTCGGAG
CCCTGTCCGACCGCTTTGGCCGCCGTCCAGTCCTGCTCGCTTCGCTCCTTGGAGCCACTATCGACTACGC
GATCATGGCGACCACACCCGTCCTGTGGATTCTCTACGCCGGACGCATCGTGGCGGGCATCACGGGTGCC
ACAGGTGCGGTTGCTGGTGCCTATATCGCCGACATCACCGATGGGGAAGATCGGGCTCGCCACTTCGGGC
TCATGAGCGCTTGTTTCGGCGTGGGTATGGTGGCAGGCCCCGTGGCCGGGGGACTGTTGGGTGCCATCTC
CTTGCATGCACCATTCCTTGCGGCGGCGGTGCTCAACGGCCTCAACCTCCTCCTGGGCTGCTTCCTTATG
CAGGAATCGCATAAGGGAGAGCGCCGTCCGATGCCCTTGCGTGCCTTCAATCCAGTCAGCTCCTTCCGGT
GGGCGCGGGGCATGACTATCGTCGCCGCACTTATGACTGTTTTCTTTATCATGCAACTCGTAGGACAGGT
TCCGGCAGCGCTCTGGGTCATTTTCGGCGAGGACCGCTTTCGCTGGAGCGCGACGATGATCGGCCTGTCG
CTTGCGGTATTCGGAATCTTGCACGCCCTCGCTCAAGCCTTCGTCACGGGCCCCGCCACCAAACGTTTCG
GCGAGAAGCAGGCCATTATCGCGGGCATGGCGGCCGACGCGCTGGGCTACGTCTTGCTGGCGTTCGCGAC
GCGCGGCTGGATGGCCTTCCCCATTATGATTCTTCTCGCTTCCGGCGGCATCGGTATGCCCGCGTTGCAG
GCCATGCTGTCCCGCCAAGTAGATGACGACCATCAGGGACAGCTTCAAGGGTCGCTCGCGGCTCTTACCA
GCCTCACTTCGATCATTGGACCGCTGATCGTCACGGCGATTTATGCCGCCTCGGCGAGCACATGGAACGG
GTTGGCATGGATTGTAGGTGCCGCCCTTTACCTTGTCTGCCTCCCCGCGTTGCGTCGCGGTGCATGGAGC
CGGGCCACCTCGACCTAATAATACTAGCTCCGGCAAAAAAACGGGCAAGGTGTCACCACCCTGCCCTTTT
TCTTTAAAACCGAAAAGATTACTTCGCGTT
